Addgene plasmid #180534: KTK_219
Purpose: Entry vector containing K.rhaeticus native promoter pCmcAX (bcs1) (200 bases upstream from gene start codon)
Depositing lab: Tom Ellis. Depositing organization: Imperial College London. Publication: Komagataeibacter Tool Kit (KTK): A Modular Cloning System for Multigene Constructs and Programmed Protein Secretion from Cellulose Producing Bacteria. Goosens VJ, Walker KT, Aragon SM, Singh A, Senthivel VR, Dekker L, Caro-Astorga J, Buat MLA, Song W, Lee KY, Ellis T. ACS Synth Biol. 2021 Dec 17;10(12):3422-3434. doi: 10.1021/acssynbio.1c00358. Epub 2021 Nov 12. PubMed 34767345.
Backbone
  Vector backbone: pSEVA331
  Vector type: Bacterial Expression
Growth in bacteria
  Bacterial resistance: Ampicillin, 100 μg/mL
  Growth temperature: 37°C
  Growth strain: DH5alpha
  Copy number: High Copy
Gene/Insert
  Gene/Insert name: K.rhaeticus native promoter pCmcAX (bcs1) (200 bases upstream from gene start codon)
  Species: K. rhaeticus
  Cloning method: Restriction Enzyme; 5′ cloning site unknown (unknown if destroyed)
Terms and licenses: Academic/Nonprofit Terms; Industry Terms: Not Available to Industry
Depositor comments: Read the preprint at https://www.biorxiv.org/content/10.1101/2021.06.09.447691v1.full
How to cite: KTK_219 was a gift from Tom Ellis (Addgene plasmid # 180534 ; http://n2t.net/addgene:180534 ; RRID:Addgene_180534)
