[The description below was written by a language model from this plasmid's Addgene catalogue record and pLannotate feature annotations shown in this document.]
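Description:
KTK_219 is a small entry (part-storage) plasmid from the Komagataeibacter Tool Kit, a modular cloning system built for assembling multigene constructs in cellulose-producing bacteria. Its payload is a single regulatory part: the native Komagataeibacter rhaeticus promoter pCmcAX, associated with the bcs1 bacterial cellulose synthesis locus and defined as the 200 bases immediately upstream of the gene's start codon. The plasmid carries no coding sequence downstream of this promoter, so although it is catalogued as a bacterial expression vector, it serves as a source of the promoter part for later assembly steps rather than as an expression construct. The cloning method is listed as restriction enzyme based, but the flanking sites are not recorded.

The sequenced record is about 2.1 kb. Automated annotation finds only three features: an ampicillin resistance gene (β-lactamase), its own bla promoter, and a high-copy ColE1/pUC-type origin of replication. This fits the catalogue entries for ampicillin selection and high-copy propagation in standard E. coli cloning strains. It fits less well with the listed backbone, pSEVA331, which is generally known as a broad-host-range, chloramphenicol-selected vector. The annotated features instead suggest a minimal E. coli-only storage plasmid, and the record does not explain the discrepancy. The promoter insert was not picked up by the annotation tool, and presumably lies in the unannotated regions of the sequence. The part is typically used to drive genes of interest from a native, cellulose-synthesis-associated promoter once it has been assembled into higher-level toolkit vectors able to replicate in Komagataeibacter.
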