Features (pLannotate 1.2.2; 3 found; start..end, strand, type, name):
    172..1032    -  CDS            AmpR: β-lactamase; bla; confers resistance to ampicillin, carbenicillin, and related antibiotics
   1033..1137    -  promoter       AmpR promoter: bla
   1240..1828    +  rep_origin     ori: high-copy-number ColE1/pMB1/pBR322/pUC origin of replication
>Addgene plasmid #180534 | KTK_219 | addgene full sequence | sequence record 369688 | Addgene NGS Result
CTTGCCCGCGCCATGCCGCTGAAAAACATTGATTCAGATCAATCCGCGTTGAAATTTAAAAATATGGCTG
AGACCAAGATTATCAAAAAGGATCTTCACCTAGATCCTTTTAAATTAAAAATGAAGTTTTAAATCAATCT
AAAGTATATATGAGTAAACTTGGTCTGACAGTTACCAATGCTTAATCAGTGAGGCACCTATCTCAGCGAT
CTGTCTATTTCGTTCATCCATAGTTGCCTGACTCCCCGTCGTGTAGATAACTACGATACGGGAGGGCTTA
CCATCTGGCCCCAGTGCTGCAATGATACCGCGGGACCCACGCTCACCGGCTCCAGATTTATCAGCAATAA
ACCAGCCAGCCGGAAGGGCCGAGCGCAGAAGTGGTCCTGCAACTTTATCCGCCTCCATCCAGTCTATTAA
TTGTTGCCGGGAAGCTAGAGTAAGTAGTTCGCCAGTTAATAGTTTGCGCAACGTTGTTGCCATTGCTACA
GGCATCGTGGTGTCACGCTCGTCGTTTGGTATGGCTTCATTCAGCTCCGGTTCCCAACGATCAAGGCGAG
TTACATGATCCCCCATGTTGTGCAAAAAAGCGGTTAGCTCCTTCGGTCCTCCGATCGTTGTCAGAAGTAA
GTTGGCCGCAGTGTTATCACTCATGGTTATGGCAGCACTGCATAATTCTCTTACTGTCATGCCATCCGTA
AGATGCTTTTCTGTGACTGGTGAGTACTCAACCAAGTCATTCTGAGAATAGTGTATGCGGCGACCGAGTT
GCTCTTGCCCGGCGTCAATACGGGATAATACCGCGCCACATAGCAGAACTTTAAAAGTGCTCATCATTGG
AAAACGTTCTTCGGGGCGAAAACTCTCAAGGATCTTACCGCTGTTGAGATCCAGTTCGATGTAACCCACT
CGTGCACCCAACTGATCTTCAGCATCTTTTACTTTCACCAGCGTTTCTGGGTGAGCAAAAACAGGAAGGC
AAAATGCCGCAAAAAAGGGAATAAGGGCGACACGGAAATGTTGAATACTCATACTCTTCCTTTTTCAATA
TTATTGAAGCATTTATCAGGGTTATTGTCTCATGAGCGGATACATATTTGAATGTATTTAGAAAAATAAA
CAAATAGGGGTTCCGCGCACATTTCCCCGAAAAGTGCCACCTGTCATGACCAAAATCCCTTAACGTGAGT
TTTCGTTCCACTGAGCGTCAGACCCCGTAGAAAAGATCAAAGGATCTTCTTGAGATCCTTTTTTTCTGCG
CGTAATCTGCTGCTTGCAAACAAAAAAACCACCGCTACCAGCGGTGGTTTGTTTGCCGGATCAAGAGCTA
CCAACTCTTTTTCCGAAGGTAACTGGCTTCAGCAGAGCGCAGATACCAAATACTGTTCTTCTAGTGTAGC
CGTAGTTAGGCCACCACTTCAAGAACTCTGTAGCACCGCCTACATACCTCGCTCTGCTAATCCTGTTACC
AGTGGCTGCTGCCAGTGGCGATAAGTCGTGTCTTACCGGGTTGGACTCAAGACGATAGTTACCGGATAAG
GCGCAGCGGTCGGGCTGAACGGGGGGTTCGTGCACACAGCCCAGCTTGGAGCGAACGACCTACACCGAAC
TGAGATACCTACAGCGTGAGCTATGAGAAAGCGCCACGCTTCCCGAAGGGAGAAAGGCGGACAGGTATCC
GGTAAGCGGCAGGGTCGGAACAGGAGAGCGCACGAGGGAGCTTCCAGGGGGAAACGCCTGGTATCTTTAT
AGTCCTGTCGGGTTTCGCCACCTCTGACTTGAGCGTCGATTTTTGTGATGCTCGTCAGGGGGGCGGAGCC
TATGGAAAAACGCCAGCAACGCGGCCTTTTTACGGTTCCTGGCCTTTTGCTGGCCTTTTGCTCACATGTT
CTTTCCTGCGTTATCCCCTGATTCTGTGGATAACCGTAGTCGGTCTCTGACCTGGTTGTTGCATGAAAGC
CCGCCGCAAGGCGGGTTTTTCGTATTGGACCCGGCCCATCTATTTTTAAGCAAAAGCAATCTTTGGCTGG
GCATGGCAACCTTTTTCATATTAATATATAATAAAGGCATCTTATATA
